Addgene plasmid #138563: VRQR-HF1 variant
Purpose: Expresses human codon-optimized SpCas9-VRQR-HF1 and blasticidin resistance: EFS promoter-VRQR-HF1-NLS-FLAG-P2A-BSD
Depositing lab: Hyongbum Kim. Depositing organization: Yonsei University Health System. Publication: Prediction of the sequence-specific cleavage activity of Cas9 variants. Kim N, Kim HK, Lee S, Seo JH, Choi JW, Park J, Min S, Yoon S, Cho SR, Kim HH. Nat Biotechnol. 2020 Nov;38(11):1328-1336. doi: 10.1038/s41587-020-0537-9. Epub 2020 Jun 8. PubMed 32514125.
Backbone
  Vector backbone: pFUGW
  Total vector size (bp): 12859
  Vector type: Mammalian Expression, Lentiviral, CRISPR
  Selectable markers: Blasticidin
Growth in bacteria
  Bacterial resistance: Ampicillin, 100 μg/mL
  Growth temperature: 37°C
  Growth strain: NEB Stable
  Copy number: High Copy
Gene/Insert
  Gene/Insert name: VRQR-HF1 (alt name: VRQR-HF1 variant)
  Species: Synthetic
  Insert size (bp): 4641
  Mutation: N497A, R661A, Q695A, Q926A, D1135V, G1218R, R1335Q, T1337R
  Promoter: EFS
  Tag / fusion protein: NLS (C terminal on insert); FLAG (C terminal on insert); BSD (C terminal on insert)
  Cloning method: Gibson Cloning
  Sequencing primers: 5′ 5' - ggtcttgaaaggagtgggaattgg - 3'; 3′ 5' - CAGGTCGCTTGTCGCCTCC - 3'
Terms and licenses: Academic/Nonprofit Terms; Industry Terms: Not Available to Industry
How to cite: VRQR-HF1 variant was a gift from Hyongbum Kim (Addgene plasmid # 138563 ; http://n2t.net/addgene:138563 ; RRID:Addgene_138563)
