[The description below was written by a language model from this plasmid's Addgene catalogue record and pLannotate feature annotations shown in this document.]
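Description:
VRQR-HF1 variant is a lentiviral transfer plasmid on the pFUGW backbone (about 12.9 kb) for stable expression in mammalian cells of an engineered, human codon-optimized Streptococcus pyogenes Cas9. It is maintained in E. coli at high copy through a ColE1/pUC-type origin with ampicillin resistance. The backbone also carries an f1 origin and an SV40 promoter/origin plus EM7-driven bleomycin/Zeocin resistance cassette lying outside the viral genome.

The viral portion begins with a CMV enhancer/promoter fused to a truncated HIV-1 5' LTR, which drives production of the genomic RNA in packaging cells. This is followed by the Ψ packaging signal with a gag fragment, the Rev response element for nuclear export, and the cPPT/CTS. The annotation labels the downstream repeat after the WPRE as another truncated LTR, and a bGH polyadenylation signal follows it. Between these elements, the EFS (EF-1α core) promoter drives a single open reading frame. According to the catalogue entry, this encodes Cas9 followed by a C-terminal NLS and FLAG tag, then a P2A peptide and blasticidin S deaminase, so nuclease and selection marker are produced from one transcript as separate proteins. The NLS, FLAG and P2A segments are not individually annotated in the feature table but would fit the gap between the Cas9 and BSD coding regions.

The Cas9 carries D1135V, G1218R, R1335Q and T1337R, the VRQR substitutions generally known to shift PAM preference toward NGA. It also carries N497A, R661A, Q695A and Q926A, the HF1 high-fidelity substitutions that reduce off-target cleavage. No guide RNA cassette is annotated, so guides must be supplied separately. The associated publication concerns predicting the sequence-specific cleavage activity of Cas9 variants, which fits use of the plasmid to make blasticidin-selected cells expressing this variant.
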