Features (pLannotate 1.2.2; 34 found; start..end, strand, type, name):
    145..262     +  misc_feature   cPPT/CTS: central polypurine tract and central termination sequence of HIV-1
    311..329     +  CDS            small t antigen (fragment): SV40 (simian virus 40) small t antigen
    355..566     +  promoter       EF-1α core promoter: core promoter for human elongation factor EF-1α
    591..4694    +  CDS            Cas9: Cas9 (Csn1) endonuclease from the Streptococcus pyogenes Type II CRISPR/Cas system generates RNA-guided double strand breaks in DNA
   4833..5231    +  CDS            BSD: blasticidin S deaminase; Aspergillus terreus BSD; confers resistance to blasticidin
   5232..5253    +  misc_feature   MCS (fragment): pBluescript multiple cloning site
   5256..5844    +  misc_feature   WPRE: woodchuck hepatitis virus posttranscriptional regulatory element
   5781..6362    +  CDS            nef (fragment): NEF_HV1H2 - Experimental evidence at protein level: Swiss-Prot protein existence level 1. Extracellular Nef protein targets CD4(+) T-lymphocytes for apoptosis by interacting with CXCR4 surface receptors. From Human immunodeficiency virus type 1 group M subtype B (isolate HXB2) (HIV-1).
   6369..6549    +  LTR            5' LTR (truncated): truncated 5' long terminal repeat (LTR) from HIV-1
   6581..6805    +  polyA_signal   bGH poly(A) signal: bovine growth hormone polyadenylation signal
   6809..6830    +  promoter       SV40 promoter (fragment): SV40 enhancer and early promoter
   6851..7279    +  rep_origin     f1 ori (sequence partly withheld): f1 bacteriophage origin of replication; arrow indicates direction of (+) strand synthesis
   7306..7377    +  promoter       SV40 promoter (fragment): SV40 enhancer and early promoter
   7378..7449    +  promoter       SV40 promoter (fragment): SV40 enhancer and early promoter
   7453..7587    +  rep_origin     SV40 ori: SV40 origin of replication
   7649..7696    +  promoter       EM7 promoter: synthetic bacterial promoter&nbsp
   7715..8089    +  CDS            BleoR: antibiotic-binding protein; Sh ble from Streptoalloteichus hindustanus; confers resistance to bleomycin, phleomycin, and Zeocin™
   8099..8224    +  CDS            ble (fragment): BLE_KLEPN - Experimental evidence at protein level: Swiss-Prot protein existence level 1. Binding protein with a strong affinity to the bleomycin family of antibiotics. Binds to CL990; an antimitotic-antibiotic compound. From Klebsiella pneumoniae.
   8219..8340    +  polyA_signal   SV40 poly(A) signal: SV40 polyadenylation signal
   8411..8433    -  protein_bind   lac operator (fragment): The lac repressor binds to the lac operator to inhibit transcription in E. coli. This inhibition can be relieved by adding lactose or isopropyl-β-D-thiogalactopyranoside (IPTG). lac repressor encoded by lacI
   8437..8467    -  promoter       lac promoter: promoter for the E. coli lac operon
   8482..8503    -  protein_bind   CAP binding site: CAP binding activates transcription in the presence of cAMP. E. coli catabolite activator protein
   8516..8608    -  CDS            lacI (fragment): lac repressor; lacI; The lac repressor binds to the lac operator to inhibit transcription in E. coli. This inhibition can be relieved by adding lactose or isopropyl-β-D-thiogalactopyranoside (IPTG).
   8791..9379    -  rep_origin     ori: high-copy-number ColE1/pMB1/pBR322/pUC origin of replication
   9550..10410   -  CDS            AmpR: β-lactamase; bla; confers resistance to ampicillin, carbenicillin, and related antibiotics
  10411..10515   -  promoter       AmpR promoter: bla
  10574..10626   -  misc_feature   bom (fragment): basis of mobility region from pBR322
  10781..11160   +  enhancer       CMV enhancer: human cytomegalovirus immediate early enhancer
  11161..11360   +  promoter       CMV promoter: human cytomegalovirus (CMV) immediate early promoter
  11378..11558   +  LTR            5' LTR (truncated): truncated 5' long terminal repeat (LTR) from HIV-1
  11605..11730   +  misc_feature   HIV-1 Ψ: packaging signal of human immunodeficiency virus type 1
  11714..12077   +  CDS            HIV-1 gag (fragment): gag protein from human immunodeficiency virus 1; gag
  12223..12456   +  misc_feature   RRE: The Rev response element (RRE) of HIV-1 allows for Rev-dependent mRNA export from the nucleus to the cytoplasm.
  12833..95      +  CDS            Rev (fragment) (across the origin): human immunodeficiency virus 1 (HIV-1) Rev protein; rev; enhances nuclear export of unspliced and incompletely spliced viral mRNAs
>Addgene plasmid #138563 | VRQR-HF1 variant | addgene full sequence | sequence record 274789 | Addgene NGS Result
CTCCCAACCCCGAGGGGACCCGACAGGCCCGAAGGAATAGAAGAAGAAGGTGGAGAGAGAGACAGAGACA
GATCCATTCGATTAGTGAACGGATCGGCACTGCGTGCGCCAATTCTGCAGACAAATGGCAGTATTCATCC
ACAATTTTAAAAGAAAAGGGGGGATTGGGGGGTACAGTGCAGGGGAAAGAATAGTAGACATAATAGCAAC
AGACATACAAACTAAAGAATTACAAAAACAAATTACAAAAATTCAAAATTTTCGGGTTTATTACAGGGAC
AGCAGAGATCCAGTTTGGTTAATTAGCTAGCTAGGTCTTGAAAGGAGTGGGAATTGGCTCCGGTGCCCGT
CAGTGGGCAGAGCGCACATCGCCCACAGTCCCCGAGAAGTTGGGGGGAGGGGTCGGCAATTGATCCGGTG
CCTAGAGAAGGTGGCGCGGGGTAAACTGGGAAAGTGATGTCGTGTACTGGCTCCGCCTTTTTCCCGAGGG
TGGGGGAGAACCGTATATAAGTGCAGTAGTCGCCGTGAACGTTCTTTTTCGCAACGGGTTTGCCGCCAGA
ACACAGGACCGGTTCTAGAGCGCTGCCACCATGGACAAGAAGTACAGCATCGGCCTGGACATCGGCACCA
ACTCTGTGGGCTGGGCCGTGATCACCGACGAGTACAAGGTGCCCAGCAAGAAATTCAAGGTGCTGGGCAA
CACCGACCGGCACAGCATCAAGAAGAACCTGATCGGAGCCCTGCTGTTCGACAGCGGCGAAACAGCCGAG
GCCACCCGGCTGAAGAGAACCGCCAGAAGAAGATACACCAGACGGAAGAACCGGATCTGCTATCTGCAAG
AGATCTTCAGCAACGAGATGGCCAAGGTGGACGACAGCTTCTTCCACAGACTGGAAGAGTCCTTCCTGGT
GGAAGAGGATAAGAAGCACGAGCGGCACCCCATCTTCGGCAACATCGTGGACGAGGTGGCCTACCACGAG
AAGTACCCCACCATCTACCACCTGAGAAAGAAACTGGTGGACAGCACCGACAAGGCCGACCTGCGGCTGA
TCTATCTGGCCCTGGCCCACATGATCAAGTTCCGGGGCCACTTCCTGATCGAGGGCGACCTGAACCCCGA
CAACAGCGACGTGGACAAGCTGTTCATCCAGCTGGTGCAGACCTACAACCAGCTGTTCGAGGAAAACCCC
ATCAACGCCAGCGGCGTGGACGCCAAGGCCATCCTGTCTGCCAGACTGAGCAAGAGCAGACGGCTGGAAA
ATCTGATCGCCCAGCTGCCCGGCGAGAAGAAGAATGGCCTGTTCGGAAACCTGATTGCCCTGAGCCTGGG
CCTGACCCCCAACTTCAAGAGCAACTTCGACCTGGCCGAGGATGCCAAACTGCAGCTGAGCAAGGACACC
TACGACGACGACCTGGACAACCTGCTGGCCCAGATCGGCGACCAGTACGCCGACCTGTTTCTGGCCGCCA
AGAACCTGTCCGACGCCATCCTGCTGAGCGACATCCTGAGAGTGAACACCGAGATCACCAAGGCCCCCCT
GAGCGCCTCTATGATCAAGAGATACGACGAGCACCACCAGGACCTGACCCTGCTGAAAGCTCTCGTGCGG
CAGCAGCTGCCTGAGAAGTACAAAGAGATTTTCTTCGACCAGAGCAAGAACGGCTACGCCGGCTACATTG
ACGGCGGAGCCAGCCAGGAAGAGTTCTACAAGTTCATCAAGCCCATCCTGGAAAAGATGGACGGCACCGA
GGAACTGCTCGTGAAGCTGAACAGAGAGGACCTGCTGCGGAAGCAGCGGACCTTCGACAACGGCAGCATC
CCCCACCAGATCCACCTGGGAGAGCTGCACGCCATTCTGCGGCGGCAGGAAGATTTTTACCCATTCCTGA
AGGACAACCGGGAAAAGATCGAGAAGATCCTGACCTTCCGCATCCCCTACTACGTGGGCCCTCTGGCCAG
GGGAAACAGCAGATTCGCCTGGATGACCAGAAAGAGCGAGGAAACCATCACCCCCTGGAACTTCGAGGAA
GTGGTGGACAAGGGCGCTTCCGCCCAGAGCTTCATCGAGCGGATGACCGCCTTCGATAAGAACCTGCCCA
ACGAGAAGGTGCTGCCCAAGCACAGCCTGCTGTACGAGTACTTCACCGTGTATAACGAGCTGACCAAAGT
GAAATACGTGACCGAGGGAATGAGAAAGCCCGCCTTCCTGAGCGGCGAGCAGAAAAAGGCCATCGTGGAC
CTGCTGTTCAAGACCAACCGGAAAGTGACCGTGAAGCAGCTGAAAGAGGACTACTTCAAGAAAATCGAGT
GCTTCGACTCCGTGGAAATCTCCGGCGTGGAAGATCGGTTCAACGCCTCCCTGGGCACATACCACGATCT
GCTGAAAATTATCAAGGACAAGGACTTCCTGGACAATGAGGAAAACGAGGACATTCTGGAAGATATCGTG
CTGACCCTGACACTGTTTGAGGACAGAGAGATGATCGAGGAACGGCTGAAAACCTATGCCCACCTGTTCG
ACGACAAAGTGATGAAGCAGCTGAAGCGGCGGAGATACACCGGCTGGGGCGCCCTGAGCCGGAAGCTGAT
CAACGGCATCCGGGACAAGCAGTCCGGCAAGACAATCCTGGATTTCCTGAAGTCCGACGGCTTCGCCAAC
AGAAACTTCATGGCCCTGATCCACGACGACAGCCTGACCTTTAAAGAGGACATCCAGAAAGCCCAGGTGT
CCGGCCAGGGCGATAGCCTGCACGAGCACATTGCCAATCTGGCCGGCAGCCCCGCCATTAAGAAGGGCAT
CCTGCAGACAGTGAAGGTGGTGGACGAGCTCGTGAAAGTGATGGGCCGGCACAAGCCCGAGAACATCGTG
ATCGAAATGGCCAGAGAGAACCAGACCACCCAGAAGGGACAGAAGAACAGCCGCGAGAGAATGAAGCGGA
TCGAAGAGGGCATCAAAGAGCTGGGCAGCCAGATCCTGAAAGAACACCCCGTGGAAAACACCCAGCTGCA
GAACGAGAAGCTGTACCTGTACTACCTGCAGAATGGGCGGGATATGTACGTGGACCAGGAACTGGACATC
AACCGGCTGTCCGACTACGATGTGGACCATATCGTGCCTCAGAGCTTTCTGAAGGACGACTCCATCGACA
ACAAGGTGCTGACCAGAAGCGACAAGAACCGGGGCAAGAGCGACAACGTGCCCTCCGAAGAGGTCGTGAA
GAAGATGAAGAACTACTGGCGGCAGCTGCTGAACGCCAAGCTGATTACCCAGAGAAAGTTCGACAATCTG
ACCAAGGCCGAGAGAGGCGGCCTGAGCGAACTGGATAAGGCCGGCTTCATCAAGAGACAGCTGGTGGAAA
CCCGGGCCATCACAAAGCACGTGGCACAGATCCTGGACTCCCGGATGAACACTAAGTACGACGAGAATGA
CAAGCTGATCCGGGAAGTGAAAGTGATCACCCTGAAGTCCAAGCTGGTGTCCGATTTCCGGAAGGATTTC
CAGTTTTACAAAGTGCGCGAGATCAACAACTACCACCACGCCCACGACGCCTACCTGAACGCCGTCGTGG
GAACCGCCCTGATCAAAAAGTACCCTAAGCTGGAAAGCGAGTTCGTGTACGGCGACTACAAGGTGTACGA
CGTGCGGAAGATGATCGCCAAGAGCGAGCAGGAAATCGGCAAGGCTACCGCCAAGTACTTCTTCTACAGC
AACATCATGAACTTTTTCAAGACCGAGATTACCCTGGCCAACGGCGAGATCCGGAAGCGGCCTCTGATCG
AGACAAACGGCGAAACCGGGGAGATCGTGTGGGATAAGGGCCGGGATTTTGCCACCGTGCGGAAAGTGCT
GAGCATGCCCCAAGTGAATATCGTGAAAAAGACCGAGGTGCAGACAGGCGGCTTCAGCAAAGAGTCTATC
CTGCCCAAGAGGAACAGCGATAAGCTGATCGCCAGAAAGAAGGACTGGGACCCTAAGAAGTACGGCGGCT
TCGTGAGCCCCACCGTGGCCTATTCTGTGCTGGTGGTGGCCAAAGTGGAAAAGGGCAAGTCCAAGAAACT
GAAGAGTGTGAAAGAGCTACTGGGGATCACCATCATGGAAAGAAGCAGCTTCGAGAAGAATCCCATCGAC
TTTCTGGAAGCCAAGGGCTACAAAGAAGTGAAAAAGGACCTGATCATCAAGCTGCCTAAGTACTCCCTGT
TCGAGCTGGAAAACGGCCGGAAGAGAATGCTGGCCTCTGCCCGGGAACTGCAGAAGGGAAACGAACTGGC
CCTGCCCTCCAAATATGTGAACTTCCTGTACCTGGCCAGCCACTATGAGAAGCTGAAGGGCTCCCCCGAG
GATAATGAGCAGAAACAGCTGTTTGTGGAACAGCACAAGCACTACCTGGACGAGATCATCGAGCAGATCA
GCGAGTTCTCCAAGAGAGTGATCCTGGCCGACGCTAATCTGGACAAAGTGCTGTCCGCCTACAACAAGCA
CCGGGATAAGCCCATCAGAGAGCAGGCCGAGAATATCATCCACCTGTTTACCCTGACCAATCTGGGAGCC
CCTGCCGCCTTCAAGTACTTTGACACCACCATCGACCGGAAGCAGTACCGGAGCACCAAAGAGGTGCTGG
ACGCCACCCTGATCCACCAGAGCATCACCGGCCTGTACGAGACACGGATCGACCTGTCTCAGCTGGGAGG
CGACAAGCGACCTGCCGCCACAAAGAAGGCTGGACAGGCTAAGAAGAAGAAAGATTACAAAGACGATGAC
GATAAGGGATCCGGCGCAACAAACTTCTCTCTGCTGAAACAAGCCGGAGATGTCGAAGAGAATCCTGGAC
CGATGGCCAAGCCTTTGTCTCAAGAAGAATCCACCCTCATTGAAAGAGCAACGGCTACAATCAACAGCAT
CCCCATCTCTGAAGACTACAGCGTCGCCAGCGCAGCTCTCTCTAGCGACGGCCGCATCTTCACTGGTGTC
AATGTATATCATTTTACTGGGGGACCTTGTGCAGAACTCGTGGTGCTGGGCACTGCTGCTGCTGCGGCAG
CTGGCAACCTGACTTGTATCGTCGCGATCGGAAATGAGAACAGGGGCATCTTGAGCCCCTGCGGACGGTG
CCGACAGGTGCTTCTCGATCTGCATCCTGGGATCAAAGCCATAGTGAAGGACAGTGATGGACAGCCGACG
GCAGTTGGGATTCGTGAATTGCTGCCCTCTGGTTATGTGTGGGAGGGCTAAGAATTCGATATCAAGCTTA
TCGGTAATCAACCTCTGGATTACAAAATTTGTGAAAGATTGACTGGTATTCTTAACTATGTTGCTCCTTT
TACGCTATGTGGATACGCTGCTTTAATGCCTTTGTATCATGCTATTGCTTCCCGTATGGCTTTCATTTTC
TCCTCCTTGTATAAATCCTGGTTGCTGTCTCTTTATGAGGAGTTGTGGCCCGTTGTCAGGCAACGTGGCG
TGGTGTGCACTGTGTTTGCTGACGCAACCCCCACTGGTTGGGGCATTGCCACCACCTGTCAGCTCCTTTC
CGGGACTTTCGCTTTCCCCCTCCCTATTGCCACGGCGGAACTCATCGCCGCCTGCCTTGCCCGCTGCTGG
ACAGGGGCTCGGCTGTTGGGCACTGACAATTCCGTGGTGTTGTCGGGGAAATCATCGTCCTTTCCTTGGC
TGCTCGCCTGTGTTGCCACCTGGATTCTGCGCGGGACGTCCTTCTGCTACGTCCCTTCGGCCCTCAATCC
AGCGGACCTTCCTTCCCGCGGCCTGCTGCCGGCTCTGCGGCCTCTTCCGCGTCTTCGCCTTCGCCCTCAG
ACGAGTCGGATCTCCCTTTGGGCCGCCTCCCCGCATCGATACCGTCGACCTCGAGACCTAGAAAAACATG
GAGCAATCACAAGTAGCAATACAGCAGCTACCAATGCTGATTGTGCCTGGCTAGAAGCACAAGAGGAGGA
GGAGGTGGGTTTTCCAGTCACACCTCAGGTACCTTTAAGACCAATGACTTACAAGGCAGCTGTAGATCTT
AGCCACTTTTTAAAAGAAAAGGGGGGACTGGAAGGGCTAATTCACTCCCAACGAAGACAAGATATCCTTG
ATCTGTGGATCTACCACACACAAGGCTACTTCCCTGATTGGCAGAACTACACACCAGGGCCAGGGATCAG
ATATCCACTGACCTTTGGATGGTGCTACAAGCTAGTACCAGTTGAGCAAGAGAAGGTAGAAGAAGCCAAT
GAAGGAGAGAACACCCGCTTGTTACACCCTGTGAGCCTGCATGGGATGGATGACCCGGAGAGAGAAGTAT
TAGAGTGGAGGTTTGACAGCCGCCTAGCATTTCATCACATGGCCCGAGAGCTGCATCCGGACTGTACTGG
GTCTCTCTGGTTAGACCAGATCTGAGCCTGGGAGCTCTCTGGCTAACTAGGGAACCCACTGCTTAAGCCT
CAATAAAGCTTGCCTTGAGTGCTTCAAGTAGTGTGTGCCCGTCTGTTGTGTGACTCTGGTAACTAGAGAT
CCCTCAGACCCTTTTAGTCAGTGTGGAAAATCTCTAGCAGGGCCCGTTTAAACCCGCTGATCAGCCTCGA
CTGTGCCTTCTAGTTGCCAGCCATCTGTTGTTTGCCCCTCCCCCGTGCCTTCCTTGACCCTGGAAGGTGC
CACTCCCACTGTCCTTTCCTAATAAAATGAGGAAATTGCATCGCATTGTCTGAGTAGGTGTCATTCTATT
CTGGGGGGTGGGGTGGGGCAGGACAGCAAGGGGGAGGATTGGGAAGACAATAGCAGGCATGCTGGGGATG
CGGTGGGCTCTATGGCTTCTGAGGCGGAAAGAACCAGCTGGGGCTCTAGGGGGTATCCCC
[124 nt withheld, positions 6851-6974]
C
[91 nt withheld, positions 6976-7066]
A
[49 nt withheld, positions 7068-7116]
CCTTTGACGTTGGAGTCCACGTTCTTT
[37 nt withheld, positions 7144-7180]
ACCCTATCTCGGTCTATTCTTTTGATTTATAAGGGATTTTGCCGATTTCGGCCTATTGGTTAAAAAATGA
GCTGATTTAACAAAAATTTAACGCGAATTAATTCTGTGGAATGTGTGTCAGTTAGGGTGTGGAAAGTCCC
CAGGCTCCCCAGCAGGCAGAAGTATGCAAAGCATGCATCTCAATTAGTCAGCAACCAGGTGTGGAAAGTC
CCCAGGCTCCCCAGCAGGCAGAAGTATGCAAAGCATGCATCTCAATTAGTCAGCAACCATAGTCCCGCCC
CTAACTCCGCCCAGTTCCGCCCATTCTCCGCCCCATGGCTGACTAATTTTTTTTATTTATGCAGAGGCCG
AGGCCGCCTCTGCCTCTGAGCTATTCCAGAAGTAGTGAGGAGGCTTTTTTGGAGGCCTAGGCTTTTGCAA
AAAGCTCCCGGGAGCTTGTATATCCATTTTCGGATCTGATCAGCACGTGTTGACAATTAATCATCGGCAT
AGTATATCGGCATAGTATAATACGACAAGGTGAGGAACTAAACCATGGCCAAGTTGACCAGTGCCGTTCC
GGTGCTCACCGCGCGCGACGTCGCCGGAGCGGTCGAGTTCTGGACCGACCGGCTCGGGTTCTCCCGGGAC
TTCGTGGAGGACGACTTCGCCGGTGTGGTCCGGGACGACGTGACCCTGTTCATCAGCGCGGTCCAGGACC
AGGTGGTGCCGGACAACACCCTGGCCTGGGTGTGGGTGCGCGGCCTGGACGAGCTGTACGCCGAGTGGTC
GGAGGTCGTGTCCACGAACTTCCGGGACGCCTCCGGGCCGGCCATGACCGAGATCGGCGAGCAGCCGTGG
GGGCGGGAGTTCGCCCTGCGCGACCCGGCCGGCAACTGCGTGCACTTCGTGGCCGAGGAGCAGGACTGAC
ACGTGCTACGAGATTTCGATTCCACCGCCGCCTTCTATGAAAGGTTGGGCTTCGGAATCGTTTTCCGGGA
CGCCGGCTGGATGATCCTCCAGCGCGGGGATCTCATGCTGGAGTTCTTCGCCCACCCCAACTTGTTTATT
GCAGCTTATAATGGTTACAAATAAAGCAATAGCATCACAAATTTCACAAATAAAGCATTTTTTTCACTGC
ATTCTAGTTGTGGTTTGTCCAAACTCATCAATGTATCTTATCATGTCTGTATACCGTCGACCTCTAGCTA
GAGCTTGGCGTAATCATGGTCATAGCTGTTTCCTGTGTGAAATTGTTATCCGCTCACAATTCCACACAAC
ATACGAGCCGGAAGCATAAAGTGTAAAGCCTGGGGTGCCTAATGAGTGAGCTAACTCACATTAATTGCGT
TGCGCTCACTGCCCGCTTTCCAGTCGGGAAACCTGTCGTGCCAGCTGCATTAATGAATCGGCCAACGCGC
GGGGAGAGGCGGTTTGCGTATTGGGCGCTCTTCCGCTTCCTCGCTCACTGACTCGCTGCGCTCGGTCGTT
CGGCTGCGGCGAGCGGTATCAGCTCACTCAAAGGCGGTAATACGGTTATCCACAGAATCAGGGGATAACG
CAGGAAAGAACATGTGAGCAAAAGGCCAGCAAAAGGCCAGGAACCGTAAAAAGGCCGCGTTGCTGGCGTT
TTTCCATAGGCTCCGCCCCCCTGACGAGCATCACAAAAATCGACGCTCAAGTCAGAGGTGGCGAAACCCG
ACAGGACTATAAAGATACCAGGCGTTTCCCCCTGGAAGCTCCCTCGTGCGCTCTCCTGTTCCGACCCTGC
CGCTTACCGGATACCTGTCCGCCTTTCTCCCTTCGGGAAGCGTGGCGCTTTCTCATAGCTCACGCTGTAG
GTATCTCAGTTCGGTGTAGGTCGTTCGCTCCAAGCTGGGCTGTGTGCACGAACCCCCCGTTCAGCCCGAC
CGCTGCGCCTTATCCGGTAACTATCGTCTTGAGTCCAACCCGGTAAGACACGACTTATCGCCACTGGCAG
CAGCCACTGGTAACAGGATTAGCAGAGCGAGGTATGTAGGCGGTGCTACAGAGTTCTTGAAGTGGTGGCC
TAACTACGGCTACACTAGAAGAACAGTATTTGGTATCTGCGCTCTGCTGAAGCCAGTTACCTTCGGAAAA
AGAGTTGGTAGCTCTTGATCCGGCAAACAAACCACCGCTGGTAGCGGTGGTTTTTTTGTTTGCAAGCAGC
AGATTACGCGCAGAAAAAAAGGATCTCAAGAAGATCCTTTGATCTTTTCTACGGGGTCTGACGCTCAGTG
GAACGAAAACTCACGTTAAGGGATTTTGGTCATGAGATTATCAAAAAGGATCTTCACCTAGATCCTTTTA
AATTAAAAATGAAGTTTTAAATCAATCTAAAGTATATATGAGTAAACTTGGTCTGACAGTTACCAATGCT
TAATCAGTGAGGCACCTATCTCAGCGATCTGTCTATTTCGTTCATCCATAGTTGCCTGACTCCCCGTCGT
GTAGATAACTACGATACGGGAGGGCTTACCATCTGGCCCCAGTGCTGCAATGATACCGCGAGACCCACGC
TCACCGGCTCCAGATTTATCAGCAATAAACCAGCCAGCCGGAAGGGCCGAGCGCAGAAGTGGTCCTGCAA
CTTTATCCGCCTCCATCCAGTCTATTAATTGTTGCCGGGAAGCTAGAGTAAGTAGTTCGCCAGTTAATAG
TTTGCGCAACGTTGTTGCCATTGCTACAGGCATCGTGGTGTCACGCTCGTCGTTTGGTATGGCTTCATTC
AGCTCCGGTTCCCAACGATCAAGGCGAGTTACATGATCCCCCATGTTGTGCAAAAAAGCGGTTAGCTCCT
TCGGTCCTCCGATCGTTGTCAGAAGTAAGTTGGCCGCAGTGTTATCACTCATGGTTATGGCAGCACTGCA
TAATTCTCTTACTGTCATGCCATCCGTAAGATGCTTTTCTGTGACTGGTGAGTACTCAACCAAGTCATTC
TGAGAATAGTGTATGCGGCGACCGAGTTGCTCTTGCCCGGCGTCAATACGGGATAATACCGCGCCACATA
GCAGAACTTTAAAAGTGCTCATCATTGGAAAACGTTCTTCGGGGCGAAAACTCTCAAGGATCTTACCGCT
GTTGAGATCCAGTTCGATGTAACCCACTCGTGCACCCAACTGATCTTCAGCATCTTTTACTTTCACCAGC
GTTTCTGGGTGAGCAAAAACAGGAAGGCAAAATGCCGCAAAAAAGGGAATAAGGGCGACACGGAAATGTT
GAATACTCATACTCTTCCTTTTTCAATATTATTGAAGCATTTATCAGGGTTATTGTCTCATGAGCGGATA
CATATTTGAATGTATTTAGAAAAATAAACAAATAGGGGTTCCGCGCACATTTCCCCGAAAAGTGCCACCT
GACGTCGACGGATCGGGAGATCTCCCGATCCCCTATGGTGCACTCTCAGTACAATCTGCTCTGATGCCGC
ATAGTTAAGCCAGTATCTGCTCCCTGCTTGTGTGTTGGAGGTCGCTGAGTAGTGCGCGAGCAAAATTTAA
GCTACAACAAGGCAAGGCTTGACCGACAATTGCATGAAGAATCTGCTTAGGGTTAGGCGTTTTGCGCTGC
TTCGCGATGTACGGGCCAGATATACGCGTTGACATTGATTATTGACTAGTTATTAATAGTAATCAATTAC
GGGGTCATTAGTTCATAGCCCATATATGGAGTTCCGCGTTACATAACTTACGGTAAATGGCCCGCCTGGC
TGACCGCCCAACGACCCCCGCCCATTGACGTCAATAATGACGTATGTTCCCATAGTAACGCCAATAGGGA
CTTTCCATTGACGTCAATGGGTGGAGTATTTACGGTAAACTGCCCACTTGGCAGTACATCAAGTGTATCA
TATGCCAAGTACGCCCCCTATTGACGTCAATGACGGTAAATGGCCCGCCTGGCATTATGCCCAGTACATG
ACCTTATGGGACTTTCCTACTTGGCAGTACATCTACGTATTAGTCATCGCTATTACCATGGTGATGCGGT
TTTGGCAGTACATCAATGGGCGTGGATAGCGGTTTGACTCACGGGGATTTCCAAGTCTCCACCCCATTGA
CGTCAATGGGAGTTTGTTTTGGCACCAAAATCAACGGGACTTTCCAAAATGTCGTAACAACTCCGCCCCA
TTGACGCAAATGGGCGGTAGGCGTGTACGGTGGGAGGTCTATATAAGCAGCGCGTTTTGCCTGTACTGGG
TCTCTCTGGTTAGACCAGATCTGAGCCTGGGAGCTCTCTGGCTAACTAGGGAACCCACTGCTTAAGCCTC
AATAAAGCTTGCCTTGAGTGCTTCAAGTAGTGTGTGCCCGTCTGTTGTGTGACTCTGGTAACTAGAGATC
CCTCAGACCCTTTTAGTCAGTGTGGAAAATCTCTAGCAGTGGCGCCCGAACAGGGACTTGAAAGCGAAAG
GGAAACCAGAGGAGCTCTCTCGACGCAGGACTCGGCTTGCTGAAGCGCGCACGGCAAGAGGCGAGGGGCG
GCGACTGGTGAGTACGCCAAAAATTTTGACTAGCGGAGGCTAGAAGGAGAGAGATGGGTGCGAGAGCGTC
AGTATTAAGCGGGGGAGAATTAGATCGCGATGGGAAAAAATTCGGTTAAGGCCAGGGGGAAAGAAAAAAT
ATAAATTAAAACATATAGTATGGGCAAGCAGGGAGCTAGAACGATTCGCAGTTAATCCTGGCCTGTTAGA
AACATCAGAAGGCTGTAGACAAATACTGGGACAGCTACAACCATCCCTTCAGACAGGATCAGAAGAACTT
AGATCATTATATAATACAGTAGCAACCCTCTATTGTGTGCATCAAAGGATAGAGATAAAAGACACCAAGG
AAGCTTTAGACAAGATAGAGGAAGAGCAAAACAAAAGTAAGACCACCGCACAGCAAGCGGCCGCTGATCT
TCAGACCTGGAGGAGGAGATATGAGGGACAATTGGAGAAGTGAATTATATAAATATAAAGTAGTAAAAAT
TGAACCATTAGGAGTAGCACCCACCAAGGCAAAGAGAAGAGTGGTGCAGAGAGAAAAAAGAGCAGTGGGA
ATAGGAGCTTTGTTCCTTGGGTTCTTGGGAGCAGCAGGAAGCACTATGGGCGCAGCGTCAATGACGCTGA
CGGTACAGGCCAGACAATTATTGTCTGGTATAGTGCAGCAGCAGAACAATTTGCTGAGGGCTATTGAGGC
GCAACAGCATCTGTTGCAACTCACAGTCTGGGGCATCAAGCAGCTCCAGGCAAGAATCCTGGCTGTGGAA
AGATACCTAAAGGATCAACAGCTCCTGGGGATTTGGGGTTGCTCTGGAAAACTCATTTGCACCACTGCTG
TGCCTTGGAATGCTAGTTGGAGTAATAAATCTCTGGAACAGATTTGGAATCACACGACCTGGATGGAGTG
GGACAGAGAAATTAACAATTACACAAGCTTAATACACTCCTTAATTGAAGAATCGCAAAACCAGCAAGAA
AAGAATGAACAAGAATTATTGGAATTAGATAAATGGGCAAGTTTGTGGAATTGGTTTAACATAACAAATT
GGCTGTGGTATATAAAATTATTCATAATGATAGTAGGAGGCTTGGTAGGTTTAAGAATAGTTTTTGCTGT
ACTTTCTATAGTGAATAGAGTTAGGCAGGGATATTCACCATTATCGTTTCAGACCCAC
